Addgene plasmid #125410: Lenti-(BB)-hPGK-KRAB-dCas9-P2A-BlastR C2CD4AB-enh3-guide3
Purpose: CRISPR-mediated repression of human islet enhancer containing T2D-associated variant rs17205526 (C2CD4A/B GWAS locus)
Depositing lab: Jorge Ferrer. Depositing organization: Imperial College London. Publication: Human pancreatic islet three-dimensional chromatin architecture provides insights into the genetics of type 2 diabetes. Miguel-Escalada I, Bonas-Guarch S, Cebola I, Ponsa-Cobas J, Mendieta-Esteban J, Atla G, Javierre BM, Rolando DMY, Farabella I, Morgan CC, Garcia-Hurtado J, Beucher A, Moran I, Pasquali L, Ramos-Rodriguez M, Appel EVR, Linneberg A, Gjesing AP, Witte DR, Pedersen O, Grarup N, Ravassard P, Torrents D, Mercader JM, Piemonti L, Berney T, de Koning EJP, Kerr-Conte J, Pattou F, Fedko IO, Groop L, Prokopenko I, Hansen T, Marti-Renom MA, Fraser P, Ferrer J. Nat Genet. 2019 Jun 28. pii: 10.1038/s41588-019-0457-0. doi: 10.1038/s41588-019-0457-0. PubMed 31253982.
Backbone
  Vector backbone: Lenti-(BB)-hPGK-KRAB-dCas9-P2A-BlastR
  Backbone manufacturer: Jorge Ferrer (Addgene #118155)
  Vector type: Mammalian Expression, Lentiviral, CRISPR
  Selectable markers: Blasticidin
Growth in bacteria
  Bacterial resistance: Ampicillin, 100 μg/mL
  Growth temperature: 37°C
  Growth strain: Stbl3
  Copy number: High Copy
Gene/Insert
  Gene/Insert name: KRAB-dCas9-2A-BlastR
  gRNA/shRNA sequence: TGTTAGCATCAAGGCCTCAA
  Species: H. sapiens (human)
  Promoter: hPGK and U6
  Tag / fusion protein: HA (C terminal on backbone)
  Cloning method: Restriction Enzyme; 5′ cloning site Unknown (destroyed during cloning); 3′ cloning site Unknown (destroyed during cloning)
  Sequencing primers: 5′ GATCCGCCACCATGGATGC
Terms and licenses: Academic/Nonprofit Terms; Industry Terms: Not Available to Industry
How to cite: Lenti-(BB)-hPGK-KRAB-dCas9-P2A-BlastR C2CD4AB-enh3-guide3 was a gift from Jorge Ferrer (Addgene plasmid # 125410 ; http://n2t.net/addgene:125410 ; RRID:Addgene_125410)
