[The description below was written by a language model from this plasmid's Addgene catalogue record and pLannotate feature annotations shown in this document.]
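Description:
Lenti-(BB)-hPGK-KRAB-dCas9-P2A-BlastR C2CD4AB-enh3-guide3 is an all-in-one lentiviral CRISPR interference plasmid of about 13.4 kb, derived from the depositing lab's empty Lenti-(BB)-hPGK-KRAB-dCas9-P2A-BlastR backbone by inserting a single guide sequence. It is propagated in E. coli as a high-copy plasmid through a ColE1/pUC-type origin with ampicillin selection. The backbone also carries an f1 origin and, outside the viral genome, an SV40/EM7-driven bleomycin/Zeocin resistance cassette. The lentiviral portion has a third-generation layout. A CMV enhancer/promoter fused to a truncated HIV-1 5' LTR drives genomic RNA production in packaging cells, and it is followed by the Ψ packaging signal, RRE and cPPT/CTS. The genome ends in a self-inactivating ΔU3 3' LTR, with a bGH polyadenylation signal downstream.

Two expression units lie between the LTRs. A human U6 RNA polymerase III promoter transcribes the guide, whose spacer sits at the circular junction of the sequence record, fused to the S. pyogenes gRNA scaffold. Downstream, the human PGK promoter drives the ZNF10 KRAB repression domain fused to Cas9. The feature table annotates this simply as Cas9, while the catalogue entry identifies it as catalytically dead dCas9 with a C-terminal HA tag. A P2A peptide links this fusion to blasticidin S deaminase, so transduced mammalian cells can be selected with blasticidin, and a WPRE enhances transcript expression. The guide targets KRAB-dCas9 to a human pancreatic islet enhancer at the C2CD4A/B type 2 diabetes GWAS locus that contains the variant rs17205526. The construct is intended for epigenetic silencing of that enhancer to test its regulatory function.
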