Features (pLannotate 1.2.2; 34 found; start..end, strand, type, name):
      1..76      +  misc_RNA       gRNA scaffold: guide RNA scaffold for the Streptococcus pyogenes CRISPR/Cas9 system
    107..617     +  promoter       hPGK promoter: human phosphoglycerate kinase 1 promoter
    666..851     +  CDS            KRAB: Krüppel-associated box (KRAB) transcriptional repression domain from the human zinc finger protein ZNF10 (Margolin et al., 1994)
    873..4976    +  CDS            Cas9: Cas9 (Csn1) endonuclease from the Streptococcus pyogenes Type II CRISPR/Cas system generates RNA-guided double strand breaks in DNA
   5175..5573    +  CDS            BSD: blasticidin S deaminase; Aspergillus terreus BSD; confers resistance to blasticidin
   5574..5595    +  misc_feature   MCS (fragment): pBluescript multiple cloning site
   5598..6186    +  misc_feature   WPRE: woodchuck hepatitis virus posttranscriptional regulatory element
   6237..6256    +  misc_feature   cPPT/CTS (fragment): central polypurine tract and central termination sequence of HIV-1
   6258..6491    +  LTR            3' LTR (ΔU3): self-inactivating 3' long terminal repeat (LTR) from HIV-1
   6523..6747    +  polyA_signal   bGH poly(A) signal: bovine growth hormone polyadenylation signal
   6751..6772    +  promoter       SV40 promoter (fragment): SV40 enhancer and early promoter
   6793..7221    +  rep_origin     f1 ori (sequence partly withheld): f1 bacteriophage origin of replication; arrow indicates direction of (+) strand synthesis
   7235..7564    +  promoter       SV40 promoter: SV40 enhancer and early promoter
   7612..7659    +  promoter       EM7 promoter: synthetic bacterial promoter&nbsp
   7678..8052    +  CDS            BleoR: antibiotic-binding protein; Sh ble from Streptoalloteichus hindustanus; confers resistance to bleomycin, phleomycin, and Zeocin™
   8062..8187    +  CDS            ble (fragment): BLE_KLEPN - Experimental evidence at protein level: Swiss-Prot protein existence level 1. Binding protein with a strong affinity to the bleomycin family of antibiotics. Binds to CL990; an antimitotic-antibiotic compound. From Klebsiella pneumoniae.
   8182..8303    +  polyA_signal   SV40 poly(A) signal: SV40 polyadenylation signal
   8374..8396    -  protein_bind   lac operator (fragment): The lac repressor binds to the lac operator to inhibit transcription in E. coli. This inhibition can be relieved by adding lactose or isopropyl-β-D-thiogalactopyranoside (IPTG). lac repressor encoded by lacI
   8400..8430    -  promoter       lac promoter: promoter for the E. coli lac operon
   8445..8466    -  protein_bind   CAP binding site: CAP binding activates transcription in the presence of cAMP. E. coli catabolite activator protein
   8479..8571    -  CDS            lacI (fragment): lac repressor; lacI; The lac repressor binds to the lac operator to inhibit transcription in E. coli. This inhibition can be relieved by adding lactose or isopropyl-β-D-thiogalactopyranoside (IPTG).
   8754..9342    -  rep_origin     ori: high-copy-number ColE1/pMB1/pBR322/pUC origin of replication
   9513..10373   -  CDS            AmpR: β-lactamase; bla; confers resistance to ampicillin, carbenicillin, and related antibiotics
  10374..10478   -  promoter       AmpR promoter: bla
  10537..10589   -  misc_feature   bom (fragment): basis of mobility region from pBR322
  10744..11123   +  enhancer       CMV enhancer: human cytomegalovirus immediate early enhancer
  11124..11323   +  promoter       CMV promoter: human cytomegalovirus (CMV) immediate early promoter
  11341..11521   +  LTR            5' LTR (truncated): truncated 5' long terminal repeat (LTR) from HIV-1
  11568..11693   +  misc_feature   HIV-1 Ψ: packaging signal of human immunodeficiency virus type 1
  11677..12040   +  CDS            HIV-1 gag (fragment): gag protein from human immunodeficiency virus 1; gag
  12186..12419   +  misc_feature   RRE: The Rev response element (RRE) of HIV-1 allows for Rev-dependent mRNA export from the nucleus to the cytoplasm.
  12796..12896   +  CDS            Rev (fragment): human immunodeficiency virus 1 (HIV-1) Rev protein; rev; enhances nuclear export of unspliced and incompletely spliced viral mRNAs
  12946..13063   +  misc_feature   cPPT/CTS: central polypurine tract and central termination sequence of HIV-1
  13114..13354   +  promoter       U6 promoter: RNA polymerase III promoter for human U6 snRNA
>Addgene plasmid #125410 | Lenti-(BB)-hPGK-KRAB-dCas9-P2A-BlastR C2CD4AB-enh3-guide3 | addgene full sequence | sequence record 250168 | Addgene NGS Result
GTTTTAGAGCTAGAAATAGCAAGTTAAAATAAGGCTAGTCCGTTATCAACTTGAAAAAGTGGCACCGAGT
CGGTGCTTTTTTGAATTCGCTAGCTAGGTCTTGAAAGGGGTTGGGGTTGCGCCTTTTCCAAGGCAGCCCT
GGGTTTGCGCAGGGACGCGGCTGCTCTGGGCGTGGTTCCGGGAAACGCAGCGGCGCCGACCCTGGGTCTC
GCACATTCTTCACGTCCGTTCGCAGCGTCACCCGGATCTTCGCCGCTACCCTTGTGGGCCCCCCGGCGAC
GCTTCCTGCTCCGCCCCTAAGTCGGGAAGGTTCCTTGCGGTTCGCGGCGTGCCGGACGTGACAAACGGAA
GCCGCACGTCTCACTAGTACCCTCGCAGACGGACAGCGCCAGGGAGCAATGGCAGCGCGCCGACCGCGAT
GGGCTGTGGCCAATAGCGGCTGCTCAGCAGGGCGCGCCGAGAGCAGCGGCCGGGAAGGGGCGGTGCGGGA
GGCGGGGTGTGGGGCGGTAGTGTGGGCCCTGTTCCTGCCCGCGCGGTGTTCCGCATTCTGCAAGCCTCCG
GAGCGCACGTCGGCAGTCGGCTCCCTCGTTGACCGAATCACCGACCTCTCTCCCCAGGACCGGTGATCCG
CCACCATGGATGCTAAGTCACTAACTGCCTGGTCCCGGACACTGGTGACCTTCAAGGATGTATTTGTGGA
CTTCACCAGGGAGGAGTGGAAGCTGCTGGACACTGCTCAGCAGATCGTGTACAGAAATGTGATGCTGGAG
AACTATAAGAACCTGGTTTCCTTGGGTTATCAGCTTACTAAGCCAGATGTGATCCTCCGGTTGGAGAAGG
GAGAAGAGCCCGGCGGTTCCGGCGGAGGGTCGATGGACAAGAAGTACAGCATCGGCCTGGCCATCGGCAC
CAACTCTGTCGGCTGGGCCGTGATCACCGACGAGTACAAGGTGCCCAGCAAGAAATTCAAGGTGCTGGGC
AACACCGACCGGCACAGCATCAAGAAGAACCTGATCGGCGCCCTGCTGTTCGACAGCGGAGAAACAGCCG
AGGCCACCCGGCTGAAGAGAACCGCCAGAAGAAGATACACCAGACGGAAGAACCGGATCTGCTATCTGCA
AGAGATCTTCAGCAACGAGATGGCCAAGGTGGACGACAGCTTCTTCCACAGACTGGAAGAGTCCTTCCTG
GTGGAAGAGGATAAGAAGCACGAGCGGCACCCCATCTTCGGCAACATCGTGGACGAGGTGGCCTACCACG
AGAAGTACCCCACCATCTACCACCTGAGAAAGAAACTGGTGGACAGCACCGACAAGGCCGACCTGCGGCT
GATCTATCTGGCCCTGGCCCACATGATCAAGTTCCGGGGCCACTTCCTGATCGAGGGCGACCTGAACCCC
GACAACAGCGACGTGGACAAGCTGTTCATCCAGCTGGTGCAGACCTACAACCAGCTGTTCGAGGAAAACC
CCATCAACGCCAGCGGCGTGGACGCCAAGGCCATCCTGTCTGCCAGACTGAGCAAGAGCAGACGGCTGGA
AAATCTGATCGCCCAGCTGCCCGGCGAGAAGAAGAATGGCCTGTTCGGCAACCTGATTGCCCTGAGCCTG
GGCCTGACCCCCAACTTCAAGAGCAACTTCGACCTGGCCGAGGATGCCAAACTGCAGCTGAGCAAGGACA
CCTACGACGACGACCTGGACAACCTGCTGGCCCAGATCGGCGACCAGTACGCCGACCTGTTTCTGGCCGC
CAAGAACCTGTCCGACGCCATCCTGCTGAGCGACATCCTGAGAGTGAACACCGAGATCACCAAGGCCCCC
CTGAGCGCCTCTATGATCAAGAGATACGACGAGCACCACCAGGACCTGACCCTGCTGAAAGCTCTCGTGC
GGCAGCAGCTGCCTGAGAAGTACAAAGAGATTTTCTTCGACCAGAGCAAGAACGGCTACGCCGGCTACAT
CGATGGCGGAGCCAGCCAGGAAGAGTTCTACAAGTTCATCAAGCCCATCCTGGAAAAGATGGACGGCACC
GAGGAACTGCTCGTGAAGCTGAACAGAGAGGACCTGCTGCGGAAGCAGCGGACCTTCGACAACGGCAGCA
TCCCCCACCAGATCCACCTGGGAGAGCTGCACGCCATTCTGCGGCGGCAGGAAGATTTTTACCCATTCCT
GAAGGACAACCGGGAAAAGATCGAGAAGATCCTGACCTTCCGCATCCCCTACTACGTGGGCCCTCTGGCC
AGGGGAAACAGCAGATTCGCCTGGATGACCAGAAAGAGCGAGGAAACCATCACCCCCTGGAACTTCGAGG
AAGTGGTGGACAAGGGCGCCAGCGCCCAGAGCTTCATCGAGCGGATGACCAACTTCGATAAGAACCTGCC
CAACGAGAAGGTGCTGCCCAAGCACAGCCTGCTGTACGAGTACTTCACCGTGTACAACGAGCTGACCAAA
GTGAAATACGTGACCGAGGGAATGAGAAAGCCCGCCTTCCTGAGCGGCGAGCAGAAAAAAGCCATCGTGG
ACCTGCTGTTCAAGACCAACCGGAAAGTGACCGTGAAGCAGCTGAAAGAGGACTACTTCAAGAAAATCGA
GTGCTTCGACTCCGTGGAAATCTCCGGCGTGGAAGATCGGTTCAACGCCTCCCTGGGCACATACCACGAT
CTGCTGAAAATTATCAAGGACAAGGACTTCCTGGACAATGAGGAAAACGAGGACATTCTGGAAGATATCG
TGCTGACCCTGACACTGTTTGAGGACAGAGAGATGATCGAGGAACGGCTGAAAACCTATGCCCACCTGTT
CGACGACAAAGTGATGAAGCAGCTGAAGCGGCGGAGATACACCGGCTGGGGCAGGCTGAGCCGGAAGCTG
ATCAACGGCATCCGGGACAAGCAGTCCGGCAAGACAATCCTGGATTTCCTGAAGTCCGACGGCTTCGCCA
ACAGAAACTTCATGCAGCTGATCCACGACGACAGCCTGACCTTTAAAGAGGACATCCAGAAAGCCCAGGT
GTCCGGCCAGGGCGATAGCCTGCACGAGCACATTGCCAATCTGGCCGGCAGCCCCGCCATTAAGAAGGGC
ATCCTGCAGACAGTGAAGGTGGTGGACGAGCTCGTGAAAGTGATGGGCCGGCACAAGCCCGAGAACATCG
TGATCGAAATGGCCAGAGAGAACCAGACCACCCAGAAGGGACAGAAGAACAGCCGCGAGAGAATGAAGCG
GATCGAAGAGGGCATCAAAGAGCTGGGCAGCCAGATCCTGAAAGAACACCCCGTGGAAAACACCCAGCTG
CAGAACGAGAAGCTGTACCTGTACTACCTGCAGAATGGGCGGGATATGTACGTGGACCAGGAACTGGACA
TCAACCGGCTGTCCGACTACGATGTGGACGCTATCGTGCCTCAGAGCTTTCTGAAGGACGACTCCATCGA
TAACAAAGTGCTGACTCGGAGCGACAAGAACCGGGGCAAGAGCGACAACGTGCCCTCCGAAGAGGTCGTG
AAGAAGATGAAGAACTACTGGCGCCAGCTGCTGAATGCCAAGCTGATTACCCAGAGGAAGTTCGACAATC
TGACCAAGGCCGAGAGAGGCGGCCTGAGCGAACTGGATAAGGCCGGCTTCATCAAGAGACAGCTGGTGGA
AACCCGGCAGATCACAAAGCACGTGGCACAGATCCTGGACTCCCGGATGAACACTAAGTACGACGAGAAC
GACAAACTGATCCGGGAAGTGAAAGTGATCACCCTGAAGTCCAAGCTGGTGTCCGATTTCCGGAAGGATT
TCCAGTTTTACAAAGTGCGCGAGATCAACAACTACCACCACGCCCACGACGCCTACCTGAACGCCGTCGT
GGGAACCGCCCTGATCAAAAAGTACCCTAAGCTGGAAAGCGAGTTCGTGTACGGCGACTACAAGGTGTAC
GACGTGCGGAAGATGATCGCCAAGAGCGAGCAGGAAATCGGCAAGGCTACCGCCAAGTACTTCTTCTACA
GCAACATCATGAACTTTTTCAAGACCGAGATTACCCTGGCCAACGGCGAGATCCGGAAGCGGCCTCTGAT
CGAGACAAACGGCGAAACAGGCGAGATCGTGTGGGATAAGGGCCGGGACTTTGCCACCGTGCGGAAAGTG
CTGTCTATGCCCCAAGTGAATATCGTGAAAAAGACCGAGGTGCAGACAGGCGGCTTCAGCAAAGAGTCTA
TCCTGCCCAAGAGGAACAGCGACAAGCTGATCGCCAGAAAGAAGGACTGGGACCCTAAGAAGTACGGCGG
CTTCGACAGCCCCACCGTGGCCTATTCTGTGCTGGTGGTGGCCAAAGTGGAAAAGGGCAAGTCCAAGAAA
CTGAAGAGTGTGAAAGAGCTGCTGGGGATCACCATCATGGAAAGAAGCAGCTTCGAGAAGAATCCCATCG
ACTTTCTGGAAGCCAAGGGCTACAAAGAAGTGAAAAAGGACCTGATCATCAAGCTGCCTAAGTACTCCCT
GTTCGAGCTGGAAAACGGCCGGAAGAGAATGCTGGCCTCTGCCGGCGAACTGCAGAAGGGAAACGAACTG
GCCCTGCCCTCCAAATATGTGAACTTCCTGTACCTGGCCAGCCACTATGAGAAGCTGAAGGGCTCCCCCG
AGGATAATGAGCAGAAACAGCTGTTTGTGGAACAGCACAAACACTACCTGGACGAGATCATCGAGCAGAT
CAGCGAGTTCTCCAAGAGAGTGATCCTGGCCGACGCTAATCTGGACAAGGTGCTGAGCGCCTACAACAAG
CACAGAGACAAGCCTATCAGAGAGCAGGCCGAGAATATCATCCACCTGTTTACCCTGACCAGTCTGGGAG
CCCCTGCCGCCTTCAAGTACTTTGACACCACCATCGACCGGAAGAGGTACACCAGCACCAAAGAGGTGCT
GGACGCCACCCTGATCCACCAGAGCATCACCGGCCTGTACGAGACACGGATCGACCTGTCTCAGCTGGGA
GGCGACGCCTATCCCTATGACGTGCCCGATTATGCCAGCCTGGGCAGCGGCTCCCCCAAGAAAAAACGCA
AGGTGGAAGATCCTAAGAAAAAGCGGAAAGTGGACGGCATTGGTAGTGGGAGCAACGGCAGCAGCGGGGA
TCCGGCCGCAACAAACTTCTCTCTGCTGAAACAAGCCGGAGATGTCGAAGAGAATCCTGGACCGATGGCC
AAGCCTTTGTCTCAAGAAGAATCCACCCTCATTGAAAGAGCAACGGCTACAATCAACAGCATCCCCATCT
CTGAAGACTACAGCGTCGCCAGCGCAGCTCTCTCTAGCGACGGCCGCATCTTCACTGGTGTCAATGTATA
TCATTTTACTGGGGGACCTTGTGCAGAACTCGTGGTGCTGGGCACTGCTGCTGCTGCGGCAGCTGGCAAC
CTGACTTGTATCGTCGCGATCGGAAATGAGAACAGGGGCATCTTGAGCCCCTGCGGACGGTGCCGACAGG
TGCTTCTCGATCTGCATCCTGGGATCAAAGCCATAGTGAAGGACAGTGATGGACAGCCGACGGCAGTTGG
GATTCGTGAATTGCTGCCCTCTGGTTATGTGTGGGAGGGCTAAGAATTCGATATCAAGCTTATCGGTAAT
CAACCTCTGGATTACAAAATTTGTGAAAGATTGACTGGTATTCTTAACTATGTTGCTCCTTTTACGCTAT
GTGGATACGCTGCTTTAATGCCTTTGTATCATGCTATTGCTTCCCGTATGGCTTTCATTTTCTCCTCCTT
GTATAAATCCTGGTTGCTGTCTCTTTATGAGGAGTTGTGGCCCGTTGTCAGGCAACGTGGCGTGGTGTGC
ACTGTGTTTGCTGACGCAACCCCCACTGGTTGGGGCATTGCCACCACCTGTCAGCTCCTTTCCGGGACTT
TCGCTTTCCCCCTCCCTATTGCCACGGCGGAACTCATCGCCGCCTGCCTTGCCCGCTGCTGGACAGGGGC
TCGGCTGTTGGGCACTGACAATTCCGTGGTGTTGTCGGGGAAATCATCGTCCTTTCCTTGGCTGCTCGCC
TGTGTTGCCACCTGGATTCTGCGCGGGACGTCCTTCTGCTACGTCCCTTCGGCCCTCAATCCAGCGGACC
TTCCTTCCCGCGGCCTGCTGCCGGCTCTGCGGCCTCTTCCGCGTCTTCGCCTTCGCCCTCAGACGAGTCG
GATCTCCCTTTGGGCCGCCTCCCCGCGTCGACTTTAAGACCAATGACTTACAAGGCAGCTGTAGATCTTA
GCCACTTTTTAAAAGAAAAGGGGGGACTGGAAGGGCTAATTCACTCCCAACGAAGACAAGATCTGCTTTT
TGCTTGTACTGGGTCTCTCTGGTTAGACCAGATCTGAGCCTGGGAGCTCTCTGGCTAACTAGGGAACCCA
CTGCTTAAGCCTCAATAAAGCTTGCCTTGAGTGCTTCAAGTAGTGTGTGCCCGTCTGTTGTGTGACTCTG
GTAACTAGAGATCCCTCAGACCCTTTTAGTCAGTGTGGAAAATCTCTAGCAGGGCCCGTTTAAACCCGCT
GATCAGCCTCGACTGTGCCTTCTAGTTGCCAGCCATCTGTTGTTTGCCCCTCCCCCGTGCCTTCCTTGAC
CCTGGAAGGTGCCACTCCCACTGTCCTTTCCTAATAAAATGAGGAAATTGCATCGCATTGTCTGAGTAGG
TGTCATTCTATTCTGGGGGGTGGGGTGGGGCAGGACAGCAAGGGGGAGGATTGGGAAGACAATAGCAGGC
ATGCTGGGGATGCGGTGGGCTCTATGGCTTCTGAGGCGGAAAGAACCAGCTGGGGCTCTAGGGGGTATCC
CC
[124 nt withheld, positions 6793-6916]
C
[91 nt withheld, positions 6918-7008]
A
[49 nt withheld, positions 7010-7058]
CCTTTGACGTTGGAGTCCACGTTCTTT
[37 nt withheld, positions 7086-7122]
ACCCTATCTCGGTCTATTCTTTTGATTTATAAGGGATTTTGCCGATTTCGGCCTATTGGTTAAAAAATGA
GCTGATTTAACAAAAATTTAACGCGAATTAATTCTGTGGAATGTGTGTCAGTTAGGGTGTGGAAAGTCCC
CAGGCTCCCCAGCAGGCAGAAGTATGCAAAGCATGCATCTCAATTAGTCAGCAACCAGGTGTGGAAAGTC
CCCAGGCTCCCCAGCAGGCAGAAGTATGCAAAGCATGCATCTCAATTAGTCAGCAACCATAGTCCCGCCC
CTAACTCCGCCCATCCCGCCCCTAACTCCGCCCAGTTCCGCCCATTCTCCGCCCCATGGCTGACTAATTT
TTTTTATTTATGCAGAGGCCGAGGCCGCCTCTGCCTCTGAGCTATTCCAGAAGTAGTGAGGAGGCTTTTT
TGGAGGCCTAGGCTTTTGCAAAAAGCTCCCGGGAGCTTGTATATCCATTTTCGGATCTGATCAGCACGTG
TTGACAATTAATCATCGGCATAGTATATCGGCATAGTATAATACGACAAGGTGAGGAACTAAACCATGGC
CAAGTTGACCAGTGCCGTTCCGGTGCTCACCGCGCGCGACGTCGCCGGAGCGGTCGAGTTCTGGACCGAC
CGGCTCGGGTTCTCCCGGGACTTCGTGGAGGACGACTTCGCCGGTGTGGTCCGGGACGACGTGACCCTGT
TCATCAGCGCGGTCCAGGACCAGGTGGTGCCGGACAACACCCTGGCCTGGGTGTGGGTGCGCGGCCTGGA
CGAGCTGTACGCCGAGTGGTCGGAGGTCGTGTCCACGAACTTCCGGGACGCCTCCGGGCCGGCCATGACC
GAGATCGGCGAGCAGCCGTGGGGGCGGGAGTTCGCCCTGCGCGACCCGGCCGGCAACTGCGTGCACTTCG
TGGCCGAGGAGCAGGACTGACACGTGCTACGAGATTTCGATTCCACCGCCGCCTTCTATGAAAGGTTGGG
CTTCGGAATCGTTTTCCGGGACGCCGGCTGGATGATCCTCCAGCGCGGGGATCTCATGCTGGAGTTCTTC
GCCCACCCCAACTTGTTTATTGCAGCTTATAATGGTTACAAATAAAGCAATAGCATCACAAATTTCACAA
ATAAAGCATTTTTTTCACTGCATTCTAGTTGTGGTTTGTCCAAACTCATCAATGTATCTTATCATGTCTG
TATACCGTCGACCTCTAGCTAGAGCTTGGCGTAATCATGGTCATAGCTGTTTCCTGTGTGAAATTGTTAT
CCGCTCACAATTCCACACAACATACGAGCCGGAAGCATAAAGTGTAAAGCCTGGGGTGCCTAATGAGTGA
GCTAACTCACATTAATTGCGTTGCGCTCACTGCCCGCTTTCCAGTCGGGAAACCTGTCGTGCCAGCTGCA
TTAATGAATCGGCCAACGCGCGGGGAGAGGCGGTTTGCGTATTGGGCGCTCTTCCGCTTCCTCGCTCACT
GACTCGCTGCGCTCGGTCGTTCGGCTGCGGCGAGCGGTATCAGCTCACTCAAAGGCGGTAATACGGTTAT
CCACAGAATCAGGGGATAACGCAGGAAAGAACATGTGAGCAAAAGGCCAGCAAAAGGCCAGGAACCGTAA
AAAGGCCGCGTTGCTGGCGTTTTTCCATAGGCTCCGCCCCCCTGACGAGCATCACAAAAATCGACGCTCA
AGTCAGAGGTGGCGAAACCCGACAGGACTATAAAGATACCAGGCGTTTCCCCCTGGAAGCTCCCTCGTGC
GCTCTCCTGTTCCGACCCTGCCGCTTACCGGATACCTGTCCGCCTTTCTCCCTTCGGGAAGCGTGGCGCT
TTCTCATAGCTCACGCTGTAGGTATCTCAGTTCGGTGTAGGTCGTTCGCTCCAAGCTGGGCTGTGTGCAC
GAACCCCCCGTTCAGCCCGACCGCTGCGCCTTATCCGGTAACTATCGTCTTGAGTCCAACCCGGTAAGAC
ACGACTTATCGCCACTGGCAGCAGCCACTGGTAACAGGATTAGCAGAGCGAGGTATGTAGGCGGTGCTAC
AGAGTTCTTGAAGTGGTGGCCTAACTACGGCTACACTAGAAGAACAGTATTTGGTATCTGCGCTCTGCTG
AAGCCAGTTACCTTCGGAAAAAGAGTTGGTAGCTCTTGATCCGGCAAACAAACCACCGCTGGTAGCGGTG
GTTTTTTTGTTTGCAAGCAGCAGATTACGCGCAGAAAAAAAGGATCTCAAGAAGATCCTTTGATCTTTTC
TACGGGGTCTGACGCTCAGTGGAACGAAAACTCACGTTAAGGGATTTTGGTCATGAGATTATCAAAAAGG
ATCTTCACCTAGATCCTTTTAAATTAAAAATGAAGTTTTAAATCAATCTAAAGTATATATGAGTAAACTT
GGTCTGACAGTTACCAATGCTTAATCAGTGAGGCACCTATCTCAGCGATCTGTCTATTTCGTTCATCCAT
AGTTGCCTGACTCCCCGTCGTGTAGATAACTACGATACGGGAGGGCTTACCATCTGGCCCCAGTGCTGCA
ATGATACCGCGAGACCCACGCTCACCGGCTCCAGATTTATCAGCAATAAACCAGCCAGCCGGAAGGGCCG
AGCGCAGAAGTGGTCCTGCAACTTTATCCGCCTCCATCCAGTCTATTAATTGTTGCCGGGAAGCTAGAGT
AAGTAGTTCGCCAGTTAATAGTTTGCGCAACGTTGTTGCCATTGCTACAGGCATCGTGGTGTCACGCTCG
TCGTTTGGTATGGCTTCATTCAGCTCCGGTTCCCAACGATCAAGGCGAGTTACATGATCCCCCATGTTGT
GCAAAAAAGCGGTTAGCTCCTTCGGTCCTCCGATCGTTGTCAGAAGTAAGTTGGCCGCAGTGTTATCACT
CATGGTTATGGCAGCACTGCATAATTCTCTTACTGTCATGCCATCCGTAAGATGCTTTTCTGTGACTGGT
GAGTACTCAACCAAGTCATTCTGAGAATAGTGTATGCGGCGACCGAGTTGCTCTTGCCCGGCGTCAATAC
GGGATAATACCGCGCCACATAGCAGAACTTTAAAAGTGCTCATCATTGGAAAACGTTCTTCGGGGCGAAA
ACTCTCAAGGATCTTACCGCTGTTGAGATCCAGTTCGATGTAACCCACTCGTGCACCCAACTGATCTTCA
GCATCTTTTACTTTCACCAGCGTTTCTGGGTGAGCAAAAACAGGAAGGCAAAATGCCGCAAAAAAGGGAA
TAAGGGCGACACGGAAATGTTGAATACTCATACTCTTCCTTTTTCAATATTATTGAAGCATTTATCAGGG
TTATTGTCTCATGAGCGGATACATATTTGAATGTATTTAGAAAAATAAACAAATAGGGGTTCCGCGCACA
TTTCCCCGAAAAGTGCCACCTGACGTCGACGGATCGGGAGATCTCCCGATCCCCTATGGTGCACTCTCAG
TACAATCTGCTCTGATGCCGCATAGTTAAGCCAGTATCTGCTCCCTGCTTGTGTGTTGGAGGTCGCTGAG
TAGTGCGCGAGCAAAATTTAAGCTACAACAAGGCAAGGCTTGACCGACAATTGCATGAAGAATCTGCTTA
GGGTTAGGCGTTTTGCGCTGCTTCGCGATGTACGGGCCAGATATACGCGTTGACATTGATTATTGACTAG
TTATTAATAGTAATCAATTACGGGGTCATTAGTTCATAGCCCATATATGGAGTTCCGCGTTACATAACTT
ACGGTAAATGGCCCGCCTGGCTGACCGCCCAACGACCCCCGCCCATTGACGTCAATAATGACGTATGTTC
CCATAGTAACGCCAATAGGGACTTTCCATTGACGTCAATGGGTGGAGTATTTACGGTAAACTGCCCACTT
GGCAGTACATCAAGTGTATCATATGCCAAGTACGCCCCCTATTGACGTCAATGACGGTAAATGGCCCGCC
TGGCATTATGCCCAGTACATGACCTTATGGGACTTTCCTACTTGGCAGTACATCTACGTATTAGTCATCG
CTATTACCATGGTGATGCGGTTTTGGCAGTACATCAATGGGCGTGGATAGCGGTTTGACTCACGGGGATT
TCCAAGTCTCCACCCCATTGACGTCAATGGGAGTTTGTTTTGGCACCAAAATCAACGGGACTTTCCAAAA
TGTCGTAACAACTCCGCCCCATTGACGCAAATGGGCGGTAGGCGTGTACGGTGGGAGGTCTATATAAGCA
GCGCGTTTTGCCTGTACTGGGTCTCTCTGGTTAGACCAGATCTGAGCCTGGGAGCTCTCTGGCTAACTAG
GGAACCCACTGCTTAAGCCTCAATAAAGCTTGCCTTGAGTGCTTCAAGTAGTGTGTGCCCGTCTGTTGTG
TGACTCTGGTAACTAGAGATCCCTCAGACCCTTTTAGTCAGTGTGGAAAATCTCTAGCAGTGGCGCCCGA
ACAGGGACTTGAAAGCGAAAGGGAAACCAGAGGAGCTCTCTCGACGCAGGACTCGGCTTGCTGAAGCGCG
CACGGCAAGAGGCGAGGGGCGGCGACTGGTGAGTACGCCAAAAATTTTGACTAGCGGAGGCTAGAAGGAG
AGAGATGGGTGCGAGAGCGTCAGTATTAAGCGGGGGAGAATTAGATCGCGATGGGAAAAAATTCGGTTAA
GGCCAGGGGGAAAGAAAAAATATAAATTAAAACATATAGTATGGGCAAGCAGGGAGCTAGAACGATTCGC
AGTTAATCCTGGCCTGTTAGAAACATCAGAAGGCTGTAGACAAATACTGGGACAGCTACAACCATCCCTT
CAGACAGGATCAGAAGAACTTAGATCATTATATAATACAGTAGCAACCCTCTATTGTGTGCATCAAAGGA
TAGAGATAAAAGACACCAAGGAAGCTTTAGACAAGATAGAGGAAGAGCAAAACAAAAGTAAGACCACCGC
ACAGCAAGCGGCCGCTGATCTTCAGACCTGGAGGAGGAGATATGAGGGACAATTGGAGAAGTGAATTATA
TAAATATAAAGTAGTAAAAATTGAACCATTAGGAGTAGCACCCACCAAGGCAAAGAGAAGAGTGGTGCAG
AGAGAAAAAAGAGCAGTGGGAATAGGAGCTTTGTTCCTTGGGTTCTTGGGAGCAGCAGGAAGCACTATGG
GCGCAGCGTCAATGACGCTGACGGTACAGGCCAGACAATTATTGTCTGGTATAGTGCAGCAGCAGAACAA
TTTGCTGAGGGCTATTGAGGCGCAACAGCATCTGTTGCAACTCACAGTCTGGGGCATCAAGCAGCTCCAG
GCAAGAATCCTGGCTGTGGAAAGATACCTAAAGGATCAACAGCTCCTGGGGATTTGGGGTTGCTCTGGAA
AACTCATTTGCACCACTGCTGTGCCTTGGAATGCTAGTTGGAGTAATAAATCTCTGGAACAGATTTGGAA
TCACACGACCTGGATGGAGTGGGACAGAGAAATTAACAATTACACAAGCTTAATACACTCCTTAATTGAA
GAATCGCAAAACCAGCAAGAAAAGAATGAACAAGAATTATTGGAATTAGATAAATGGGCAAGTTTGTGGA
ATTGGTTTAACATAACAAATTGGCTGTGGTATATAAAATTATTCATAATGATAGTAGGAGGCTTGGTAGG
TTTAAGAATAGTTTTTGCTGTACTTTCTATAGTGAATAGAGTTAGGCAGGGATATTCACCATTATCGTTT
CAGACCCACCTCCCAACCCCGAGGGGACCCGACAGGCCCGAAGGAATAGAAGAAGAAGGTGGAGAGAGAG
ACAGAGACAGATCCATTCGATTAGTGAACGGATCGGCACTGCGTGCGCCAATTCTGCAGACAAATGGCAG
TATTCATCCACAATTTTAAAAGAAAAGGGGGGATTGGGGGGTACAGTGCAGGGGAAAGAATAGTAGACAT
AATAGCAACAGACATACAAACTAAAGAATTACAAAAACAAATTACAAAAATTCAAAATTTTCGGGTTTAT
TACAGGGACAGCAGAGATCCAGTTTGGTTAATTAAGGTACCGAGGGCCTATTTCCCATGATTCCTTCATA
TTTGCATATACGATACAAGGCTGTTAGAGAGATAATTAGAATTAATTTGACTGTAAACACAAAGATATTA
GTACAAAATACGTGACGTAGAAAGTAATAATTTCTTGGGTAGTTTGCAGTTTTAAAATTATGTTTTAAAA
TGGACTATCATATGCTTACCGTAACTTGAAAGTATTTCGATTTCTTGGCTTTATATATCTTGTGGAAAGG
ACGAAACACCGTGTTAGCATCAAGGCCTCAA
