>Addgene plasmid #125410 | Lenti-(BB)-hPGK-KRAB-dCas9-P2A-BlastR C2CD4AB-enh3-guide3 | depositor partial sequence | sequence record 239998 | Guide RNA, gRNA scaffold
NNNNNNNTNNNGNNTTNNNNGNACTATCATATGCTTACCGTAACTTGAAAGTATTTCGATTTCTTGGCTT
TATATATCTTGTGGAAAGGACGAAACACCGTGTTAGCATCAAGGCCTCAAGTTTTAGAGCTAGAAATAGC
AAGTTAAAATAAGGCTAGTCCGTTATCAACTTGAAAAAGTGGCACCGAGTCGGTGCTTTTTTGAATTCGC
TAGCTAGGTCTTGAAAGGGGTTGGGGTTGCGCCTTTTCCAAGGCAGCCCTGGGTTTGCGCAGGGACGCGG
CTGCTCTGGGCGTGGTTCCGGGAAACGCAGCGGCGCCGACCCTGGGTCTCGCACATTCTTCACGTCCGTT
CGCAGCGTCACCCGGATCTTCGCCGCTACCCTTGTGGGCCCCCCGGCGACGCTTCCTGCTCCGCCCCTAA
GTCGGGAAGGTTCCTTGCGGTTCGCGGCGTGCCGGACGTGACAAACGGAAGCCGCACGTCTCACTAGTAC
CCTCGCAGACGGACAGCGCCAGGGAGCAATGGCAGCGCGCCGACCGCGATGGGCTGTGGCCAATAGCGGC
TGCTCAGCAGGGCGCGCCNAGANNNNNGGCCGGNAANGNNNNNNGCNNNNGGCN
